>Addgene plasmid #124283 | Thy-1-CRISPR-gRNA#1-(pSpCas9(BB)-2A-Puro (PX459) V2.0) | addgene partial sequence | sequence record 240493 | Addgene Partial NGS Result
GGGCGGGGCGAGGCGGAGAGGTGCGGCGGCAGCCAATCAGAGCGGCGCGCTCCGAAAGTTTCCTTTTATG
GCGAGGCGGCGGCGGCGGCGGCCCTATAAAAAGCGAAGCGCGCGGCGGGCGGGAGTCGCTGCGCGCTGCC
TTCGCCCCGTGCCCCGCTCCGCCGCCGCCTCGCGCCGCCCGCCCCGGCTCTGACTGACCGCGTTACTCCC
ACAGGTGAGCGGGCGGGACGGCCCTTCTCCTCCGGGCTGTAATTAGCTGAGCAAGAGGTAAGGGTTTAAG
GGATGGTTGGTTGGTGGGGTATTAATGTTTAATTACCTGGAGCACCTGCCTGAAATCACTTTTTTTCAGG
TTGGACCGGTGCCACCATGGACTATAAGGACCACGACGGAGACTACAAGGATCATGATATTGATTACAAA
GACGATGACGATAAGATGGCCCCAAAGAAGAAGCGGAAGGTCGGTATCCACGGAGTCCCAGCAGCCGACA
AGAAGTACAGCATCGGCCTGGACATCGGCACCAACTCTGTGGGCTGGGCCGTGATCACCGACGAGTACAA
GGTGCCCAGCAAGAAATTCAAGGTGCTGGGCAACACCGACCGGCACAGCATCAAGAAGAACCTGATCGGA
GCCCTGCTGTTCGACAGCGGCGAAACAGCCGAGGCCACCCGGCTGAAGAGAACCGCCAGAAGAAGATACA
CCAGACGGAAGAACCGGATCTGCTATCTGCAAGAGATCTTCAGCAACGAGATGGCCAAGGTGGACGACAG
CTTCTTCCACAGACTGGAAGAGTCCTTCCTGGTGGAAGAGGATAAGAAGCACGAGCGGCACCCCATCTTC
GGCAACATCGTGGACGAGGTGGCCTACCACGAGAAGTACCCCACCATCTACCACCTGAGAAAGAAACTGG
TGGACAGCACCGACAAGGCCGACCTGCGGCTGATCTATCTGGCCCTGGCCCACATGATCAAGTTCCGGGG
CCACTTCCTGATCGAGGGCGACCTGAACCCCGACAACAGCGACGTGGACAAGCTGTTCATCCAGCTGGTG
CAGACCTACAACCAGCTGTTCGAGGAAAACCCCATCAACGCCAGCGGCGTGGACGCCAAGGCCATCCTGT
CTGCCAGACTGAGCAAGAGCAGACGGCTGGAAAATCTGATCGCCCAGCTGCCCGGCGAGAAGAAGAATGG
CCTGTTCGGAAACCTGATTGCCCTGAGCCTGGGCCTGACCCCCAACTTCAAGAGCAACTTCGACCTGGCC
GAGGATGCCAAACTGCAGCTGAGCAAGGACACCTACGACGACGACCTGGACAACCTGCTGGCCCAGATCG
GCGACCAGTACGCCGACCTGTTTCTGGCCGCCAAGAACCTGTCCGACGCCATCCTGCTGAGCGACATCCT
GAGAGTGAACACCGAGATCACCAAGGCCCCCCTGAGCGCCTCTATGATCAAGAGATACGACGAGCACCAC
CAGGACCTGACCCTGCTGAAAGCTCTCGTGCGGCAGCAGCTGCCTGAGAAGTACAAAGAGATTTTCTTCG
ACCAGAGCAAGAACGGCTACGCCGGCTACATTGACGGCGGAGCCAGCCAGGAAGAGTTCTACAAGTTCAT
CAAGCCCATCCTGGAAAAGATGGACGGCACCGAGGAACTGCTCGTGAAGCTGAACAGAGAGGACCTGCTG
CGGAAGCAGCGGACCTTCGACAACGGCAGCATCCCCCACCAGATCCACCTGGGAGAGCTGCACGCCATTC
TGCGGCGGCAGGAAGATTTTTACCCATTCCTGAAGGACAACCGGGAAAAGATCGAGAAGATCCTGACCTT
CCGCATCCCCTACTACGTGGGCCCTCTGGCCAGGGGAAACAGCAGATTCGCCTGGATGACCAGAAAGAGC
GAGGAAACCATCACCCCCTGGAACTTCGAGGAAGTGGTGGACAAGGGCGCTTCCGCCCAGAGCTTCATCG
AGCGGATGACCAACTTCGATAAGAACCTGCCCAACGAGAAGGTGCTGCCCAAGCACAGCCTGCTGTACGA
GTACTTCACCGTGTATAACGAGCTGACCAAAGTGAAATACGTGACCGAGGGAATGAGAAAGCCCGCCTTC
CTGAGCGGCGAGCAGAAAAAGGCCATCGTGGACCTGCTGTTCAAGACCAACCGGAAAGTGACCGTGAAGC
AGCTGAAAGAGGACTACTTCAAGAAAATCGAGTGCTTCGACTCCGTGGAAATCTCCGGCGTGGAAGATCG
GTTCAACGCCTCCCTGGGCACATACCACGATCTGCTGAAAATTATCAAGGACAAGGACTTCCTGGACAAT
GAGGAAAACGAGGACATTCTGGAAGATATCGTGCTGACCCTGACACTGTTTGAGGACAGAGAGATGATCG
AGGAACGGCTGAAAACCTATGCCCACCTGTTCGACGACAAAGTGATGAAGCAGCTGAAGCGGCGGAGATA
CACCGGCTGGGGCAGGCTGAGCCGGAAGCTGATCAACGGCATCCGGGACAAGCAGTCCGGCAAGACAATC
CTGGATTTCCTGAAGTCCGACGGCTTCGCCAACAGAAACTTCATGCAGCTGATCCACGACGACAGCCTGA
CCTTTAAAGAGGACATCCAGAAAGCCCAGGTGTCCGGCCAGGGCGATAGCCTGCACGAGCACATTGCCAA
TCTGGCCGGCAGCCCCGCCATTAAGAAGGGCATCCTGCAGACAGTGAAGGTGGTGGACGAGCTCGTGAAA
GTGATGGGCCGGCACAAGCCCGAGAACATCGTGATCGAAATGGCCAGAGAGAACCAGACCACCCAGAAGG
GACAGAAGAACAGCCGCGAGAGAATGAAGCGGATCGAAGAGGGCATCAAAGAGCTGGGCAGCCAGATCCT
GAAAGAACACCCCGTGGAAAACACCCAGCTGCAGAACGAGAAGCTGTACCTGTACTACCTGCAGAATGGG
CGGGATATGTACGTGGACCAGGAACTGGACATCAACCGGCTGTCCGACTACGATGTGGACCATATCGTGC
CTCAGAGCTTTCTGAAGGACGACTCCATCGACAACAAGGTGCTGACCAGAAGCGACAAGAACCGGGGCAA
GAGCGACAACGTGCCCTCCGAAGAGGTCGTGAAGAAGATGAAGAACTACTGGCGGCAGCTGCTGAACGCC
AAGCTGATTACCCAGAGAAAGTTCGACAATCTGACCAAGGCCGAGAGAGGCGGCCTGAGCGAACTGGATA
AGGCCGGCTTCATCAAGAGACAGCTGGTGGAAACCCGGCAGATCACAAAGCACGTGGCACAGATCCTGGA
CTCCCGGATGAACACTAAGTACGACGAGAATGACAAGCTGATCCGGGAAGTGAAAGTGATCACCCTGAAG
TCCAAGCTGGTGTCCGATTTCCGGAAGGATTTCCAGTTTTACAAAGTGCGCGAGATCAACAACTACCACC
ACGCCCACGACGCCTACCTGAACGCCGTCGTGGGAACCGCCCTGATCAAAAAGTACCCTAAGCTGGAAAG
CGAGTTCGTGTACGGCGACTACAAGGTGTACGACGTGCGGAAGATGATCGCCAAGAGCGAGCAGGAAATC
GGCAAGGCTACCGCCAAGTACTTCTTCTACAGCAACATCATGAACTTTTTCAAGACCGAGATTACCCTGG
CCAACGGCGAGATCCGGAAGCGGCCTCTGATCGAGACAAACGGCGAAACCGGGGAGATCGTGTGGGATAA
GGGCCGGGATTTTGCCACCGTGCGGAAAGTGCTGAGCATGCCCCAAGTGAATATCGTGAAAAAGACCGAG
GTGCAGACAGGCGGCTTCAGCAAAGAGTCTATCCTGCCCAAGAGGAACAGCGATAAGCTGATCGCCAGAA
AGAAGGACTGGGACCCTAAGAAGTACGGCGGCTTCGACAGCCCCACCGTGGCCTATTCTGTGCTGGTGGT
GGCCAAAGTGGAAAAGGGCAAGTCCAAGAAACTGAAGAGTGTGAAAGAGCTGCTGGGGATCACCATCATG
GAAAGAAGCAGCTTCGAGAAGAATCCCATCGACTTTCTGGAAGCCAAGGGCTACAAAGAAGTGAAAAAGG
ACCTGATCATCAAGCTGCCTAAGTACTCCCTGTTCGAGCTGGAAAACGGCCGGAAGAGAATGCTGGCCTC
TGCCGGCGAACTGCAGAAGGGAAACGAACTGGCCCTGCCCTCCAAATATGTGAACTTCCTGTACCTGGCC
AGCCACTATGAGAAGCTGAAGGGCTCCCCCGAGGATAATGAGCAGAAACAGCTGTTTGTGGAACAGCACA
AGCACTACCTGGACGAGATCATCGAGCAGATCAGCGAGTTCTCCAAGAGAGTGATCCTGGCCGACGCTAA
TCTGGACAAAGTGCTGTCCGCCTACAACAAGCACCGGGATAAGCCCATCAGAGAGCAGGCCGAGAATATC
ATCCACCTGTTTACCCTGACCAATCTGGGAGCCCCTGCCGCCTTCAAGTACTTTGACACCACCATCGACC
GGAAGAGGTACACCAGCACCAAAGAGGTGCTGGACGCCACCCTGATCCACCAGAGCATCACCGGCCTGTA
CGAGACACGGATCGACCTGTCTCAGCTGGGAGGCGACAAAAGGCCGGCGGCCACGAAAAAGGCCGGCCAG
GCAAAAAAGAAAAAGGAATTCGGCAGTGGAGAGGGCAGAGGAAGTCTGCTAACATGCGGTGACGTCGAGG
AGAATCCTGGCCCAATGACCGAGTACAAGCCCACGGTGCGCCTCGCCACCCGCGACGACGTCCCCAGGGC
CGTACGCACCCTCGCCGCCGCGTTCGCCGACTACCCCGCCACGCGCCACACCGTCGATCCGGACCGCCAC
ATCGAGCGGGTCACCGAGCTGCAAGAACTCTTCCTCACGCGCGTCGGGCTCGACATCGGCAAGGTGTGGG
TCGCGGACGACGGCGCCGCGGTGGCGGTCTGGACCACGCCGGAGAGCGTCGAAGCGGGGGCGGTGTTCGC
CGAGATCGGCCCGCGCATGGCCGAGTTGAGCGGTTCCCGGCTGGCCGCGCAGCAACAGATGGAAGGCCTC
CTGGCGCCGCACCGGCCCAAGGAGCCCGCGTGGTTCCTGGCCACCGTCGGAGTCTCGCCCGACCACCAGG
GCAAGGGTCTGGGCAGCGCCGTCGTGCTCCCCGGAGTGGAGGCGGCCGAGCGCGCCGGGGTGCCCGCCTT
CCTGGAGACCTCCGCGCCCCGCAACCTCCCCTTCTACGAGCGGCTCGGCTTCACCGTCACCGCCGACGTC
GAGGTGCCCGAAGGACCGCGCACCTGGTGCATGACCCGCAAGCCCGGTGCCTGAGAATTCTAACTAGAGC
TCGCTGATCAGCCTCGACTGTGCCTTCTAGTTGCCAGCCATCTGTTGTTTGCCCCTCCCCCGTGCCTTCC
TTGACCCTGGAAGGTGCCACTCCCACTGTCCTTTCCTAATAAAATGAGGAAATTGCATCGCATTGTCTGA
GTAGGTGTCATTCTATTCTGGGGGGTGGGGTGGGGCAGGACAGCAAGGGGGAGGATTGGGAAGAGAATAG
CAGGCATGCTGGGGAGCGGCCGCAGGAACCCCTAGTGATGGAGTTGGCCACTCCCTCTCTGCGCGCTCGC
TCGCTCACTGAGGCCGGGCGACCAAAGGTCGCCCGACGCCCGGGCTTTGCCCGGGCGGCCTCAGTGAGCG
AGCGAGCGCGCAGCTGCCTGCAGGGGCGCCTGATGCGGTATTTTCTCCTTACGCATCTGTGCGGTATTTC
ACACCGCATA
[95 nt withheld, positions 5751-5845]
T
[46 nt withheld, positions 5847-5892]
C
[141 nt withheld, positions 5894-6034]
CCTTTGACGTTGGAGTCCACGTTCTTT
[37 nt withheld, positions 6062-6098]
ACTCTATCTCGGGCTATTCTTTTGATTTATAAGGGATTTTGCCGATTTCGGTCTATTGGTTAAAAAATGA
GCTGATTTAACAAAAATTTAACGCGAATTTTAACAAAATATTAACGTTTACAATTTTATGGTGCACTCTC
AGTACAATCTGCTCTGATGCCGCATAGTTAAGCCAGCCCCGACACCCGCCAACACCCGCTGACGCGCCCT
GACGGGCTTGTCTGCTCCCGGCATCCGCTTACAGACAAGCTGTGACCGTCTCCGGGAGCTGCATGTGTCA
GAGGTTTTCACCGTCATCACCGAAACGCGCGAGACGAAAGGGCCTCGTGATACGCCTATTTTTATAGGTT
AATGTCATGATAATAATGGTTTCTTAGACGTCAGGTGGCACTTTTCGGGGAAATGTGCGCGGAACCCCTA
TTTGTTTATTTTTCTAAATACATTCAAATATGTATCCGCTCATGAGACAATAACCCTGATAAATGCTTCA
ATAATATTGAAAAAGGAAGAGTATGAGTATTCAACATTTCCGTGTCGCCCTTATTCCCTTTTTTGCGGCA
TTTTGCCTTCCTGTTTTTGCTCACCCAGAAACGCTGGTGAAAGTAAAAGATGCTGAAGATCAGTTGGGTG
CACGAGTGGGTTACATCGAACTGGATCTCAACAGCGGTAAGATCCTTGAGAGTTTTCGCCCCGAAGAACG
TTTTCCAATGATGAGCACTTTTAAAGTTCTGCTATGTGGCGCGGTATTATCCCGTATTGACGCCGGGCAA
GAGCAACTCGGTCGCCGCATACACTATTCTCAGAATGACTTGGTTGAGTACTCACCAGTCACAGAAAAGC
ATCTTACGGATGGCATGACAGTAAGAGAATTATGCAGTGCTGCCATAACCATGAGTGATAACACTGCGGC
CAACTTACTTCTGACAACGATCGGAGGACCGAAGGAGCTAACCGCTTTTTTGCACAACATGGGGGATCAT
GTAACTCGCCTTGATCGTTGGGAACCGGAGCTGAATGAAGCCATACCAAACGACGAGCGTGACACCACGA
TGCCTGTAGCAATGGCAACAACGTTGCGCAAACTATTAACTGGCGAACTACTTACTCTAGCTTCCCGGCA
ACAATTAATAGACTGGATGGAGGCGGATAAAGTTGCAGGACCACTTCTGCGCTCGGCCCTTCCGGCTGGC
TGGTTTATTGCTGATAAATCTGGAGCCGGTGAGCGTGGAAGCCGCGGTATCATTGCAGCACTGGGGCCAG
ATGGTAAGCCCTCCCGTATCGTAGTTATCTACACGACGGGGAGTCAGGCAACTATGGATGAACGAAATAG
ACAGATCGCTGAGATAGGTGCCTCACTGATTAAGCATTGGTAACTGTCAGACCAAGTTTACTCATATATA
CTTTAGATTGATTTAAAACTTCATTTTTAATTTAAAAGGATCTAGGTGAAGATCCTTTTTGATAATCTCA
TGACCAAAATCCCTTAACGTGAGTTTTCGTTCCACTGAGCGTCAGACCCCGTAGAAAAGATCAAAGGATC
TTCTTGAGATCCTTTTTTTCTGCGCGTAATCTGCTGCTTGCAAACAAAAAAACCACCGCTACCAGCGGTG
GTTTGTTTGCCGGATCAAGAGCTACCAACTCTTTTTCCGAAGGTAACTGGCTTCAGCAGAGCGCAGATAC
CAAATACTGTTCTTCTAGTGTAGCCGTAGTTAGGCCACCACTTCAAGAACTCTGTAGCACCGCCTACATA
CCTCGCTCTGCTAATCCTGTTACCAGTGGCTGCTGCCAGTGGCGATAAGTCGTGTCTTACCGGGTTGGAC
TCAAGACGATAGTTACCGGATAAGGCGCAGCGGTCGGGCTGAACGGGGGGTTCGTGCACACAGCCCAGCT
TGGAGCGAACGACCTACACCGAACTGAGATACCTACAGCGTGAGCTATGAGAAAGCGCCACGCTTCCCGA
AGGGAGAAAGGCGGACAGGTATCCGGTAAGCGGCAGGGTCGGAACAGGAGAGCGCACGAGGGAGCTTCCA
GGGGGAAACGCCTGGTATCTTTATAGTCCTGTCGGGTTTCGCCACCTCTGACTTGAGCGTCGATTTTTGT
GATGCTCGTCAGGGGGGCGGAGCCTATGGAAAAACGCCAGCAACGCGGCCTTTTTACGGTTCCTGGCCTT
TTGCTGGCCTTTTGCTCACATGTGAGGGCCTATTTCCCATGATTCCTTCATATTTGCATATACGATACAA
GGCTGTTAGAGAGATAATTGGAATTAATTTGACTGTAAACACAAAGATATTAGTACAAAATACGTGACGT
AGAAAGTAATAATTTCTTGGGTAGTTTGCAGTTTTAAAATTATGTTTTAAAATGGACTATCATATGCTTA
CCGTAACTTGAAAGTATTTCGATTTCTTGGCTTTATATATCTTGTGGAAAGGACGAAACACCGGGTCCAC
TAGGCAGGCCGTTGTTTTAGAGCTAGAAATAGCAAGTTAAAATAAGGCTAGTCCGTTATCAACTTGAAAA
AGTGGCACCGAGTCGGTGCTTTTTTGTTTTAGAGCTAGAAATAGCAAGTTAAAATAAGGCTAGTCCGTTT
TTAGCGCGTGCGCCAATTCTGCAGACAAATGGCTCTAGAGGTACCCGTTACATAACTTACGGTAAATGGC
CCGCCTGGCTGACCGCCCAACGACCCCCGCCCATTGACGTCAATAGTAACGCCAATAGGGACTTTCCATT
GACGTCAATGGGTGGAGTATTTACGGTAAACTGCCCACTTGGCAGTACATCAAGTGTATCATATGCCAAG
TACGCCCCCTATTGACGTCAATGACGGTAAATGGCCCGCCTGGCATTGTGCCCAGTACATGACCTTATGG
GACTTTCCTACTTGGCAGTACATCTACGTATTAGTCATCGCTATTACCATGGTCGAGGTGAGCCCCACGT
TCTGCTTCACTCTCCCCATCTCCCCCCCCTCCCCACCCCCAATTTTGTATTTATTTATTTTTTAATTATT
TTGTGCAGCGATGGGGGCGGGGG
