[The description below was written by a language model from this plasmid's Addgene catalogue record.]
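Description:
Thy-1-CRISPR-gRNA#1 is an all-in-one mammalian CRISPR/Cas9 expression plasmid built on the pSpCas9(BB)-2A-Puro (PX459) V2.0 backbone, a vector of about 9.2 kb. It carries a single guide RNA directed against the human THY1 gene, which encodes the Thy-1 cell surface antigen, also known as CD90. The plasmid is propagated in E. coli under ampicillin selection. Its copy number is not recorded, and no feature table accompanies the entry, so the arrangement of elements can only be inferred from the named backbone.

The insert is a 21-nucleotide guide sequence cloned between the two BbsI sites of the backbone, both of which were destroyed during cloning. This places the spacer downstream of the U6 promoter, a Pol III promoter, and, in this backbone design, directly upstream of the sgRNA scaffold. According to the depositors, an extra G was added at the 5′ end because U6 prefers G as the first transcribed nucleotide. They also report that the guide was chosen as the highest-scoring candidate across several design programs and databases, with at least three mismatches, presumably to potential off-target sites. As the backbone name indicates, S. pyogenes Cas9 is co-expressed with a puromycin resistance gene through a 2A self-cleaving peptide. Transfected mammalian cells can therefore be enriched with puromycin while producing both the nuclease and the guide from one plasmid.

The stated purpose is simply to provide an sgRNA against human Thy-1, which fits Cas9-mediated cleavage and disruption of THY1 in human cells. The "#1" in the name suggests it may be one of a set of guides, although the record does not describe any others.
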