Addgene plasmid #124283: Thy-1-CRISPR-gRNA#1-(pSpCas9(BB)-2A-Puro (PX459) V2.0)
Purpose: sgRNA against human Thy-1
Depositing lab: Katalin Josvay & Csaba Vizler. Depositing organization: HUN-REN Biological Research Centre Szeged (HUN-REN Szegedi Biológiai Kutatóközpont).
Backbone
  Vector backbone: pSpCas9(BB)-2A-Puro (PX459) V2.0
  Backbone manufacturer: Feng Zhang (Addgene plasmid # 62988)
  Backbone size w/o insert (bp): 9200
  Vector type: CRISPR
  Selectable markers: Puromycin
Growth in bacteria
  Bacterial resistance: Ampicillin, 100 μg/mL
  Growth temperature: 37°C
  Growth strain: NEB Stable
  Copy number: Unknown
Gene/Insert
  Gene/Insert name: Homo sapiens Thy-1 cell surface antigen (THY1), transcript variant 1 (alt name: CD90)
  gRNA/shRNA sequence: (g)GGTCCACTAGGCAGGCCGTT
  Species: H. sapiens (human)
  Insert size (bp): 21
  Entrez Gene: THY1 (a.k.a. CD90, CDw90)
  Cloning method: Restriction Enzyme; 5′ cloning site BbsI (destroyed during cloning); 3′ cloning site BbsI (destroyed during cloning)
  Sequencing primers: 5′ U6-fw: GGGCCTATTTCCCATGATTCCTTC
Terms and licenses: Academic/Nonprofit Terms; Industry Terms: Not Available to Industry
Depositor comments: Plus "G" was routinely added because U6 promoter prefers "G" as the first transcribed nucleotide. gRNA sequence contains at least 3 mismatches, and was selected by choosing the highest scored sequence from different programs and databases.
How to cite: Thy-1-CRISPR-gRNA#1-(pSpCas9(BB)-2A-Puro (PX459) V2.0) was a gift from Katalin Josvay & Csaba Vizler (Addgene plasmid # 124283 ; http://n2t.net/addgene:124283 ; RRID:Addgene_124283)
